>Addgene plasmid #77636 | PKM gRNA (BRDN0001162370) | addgene full sequence | sequence record 188148 | Addgene Assembled Sequence
CCCGGGTGCAAAGATGGATAAAGTTTTAAACAGAGAGGAATCTTTGCAGCTAATGGACCTTCTAGGTCTT
GAAAGGAGTGGGAATTGGCTCCGGTGCCCGTCAGTGGGCAGAGCGCACATCGCCCACAGTCCCCGAGAAG
TTGGGGGGAGGGGTCGGCAATTGATCCGGTGCCTAGAGAAGGTGGCGCGGGGTAAACTGGGAAAGTGATG
TCGTGTACTGGCTCCGCCTTTTTCCCGAGGGTGGGGGAGAACCGTATATAAGTGCAGTAGTCGCCGTGAA
CGTTCTTTTTCGCAACGGGTTTGCCGCCAGAACACAGGTAAGTGCCGTGTGTGGTTCCCGCGGGCCTGGC
CTCTTTACGGGTTATGGCCCTTGCGTGCCTTGAATTACTTCCACCTGGCTGCAGTACGTGATTCTTGATC
CCGAGCTTCGGGTTGGAAGTGGGTGGGAGAGTTCGAGGCCTTGCGCTTAAGGAGCCCCTTCGCCTCGTGC
TTGAGTTGAGGCCTGGCCTGGGCGCTGGGGCCGCCGCGTGCGAATCTGGTGGCACCTTCGCGCCTGTCTC
GCTGCTTTCGATAAGTCTCTAGCCATTTAAAATTTTTGATGACCTGCTGCGACGCTTTTTTTCTGGCAAG
ATAGTCTTGTAAATGCGGGCCAAGATCTGCACACTGGTATTTCGGTTTTTGGGGCCGCGGGCGGCGACGG
GGCCCGTGCGTCCCAGCGCACATGTTCGGCGAGGCGGGGCCTGCGAGCGCGGCCACCGAGAATCGGACGG
GGGTAGTCTCAAGCTGGCCGGCCTGCTCTGGTGCCTGGCCTCGCGCCGCCGTGTATCGCCCCGCCCTGGG
CGGCAAGGCTGGCCCGGTCGGCACCAGTTGCGTGAGCGGAAAGATGGCCGCTTCCCGGCCCTGCTGCAGG
GAGCTCAAAATGGAGGACGCGGCGCTCGGGAGAGCGGGCGGGTGAGTCACCCACACAAAGGAAAAGGGCC
TTTCCGTCCTCAGCCGTCGCTTCATGTGACTCCACGGAGTACCGGGCGCCGTCCAGGCACCTCGATTAGT
TCTCGAGCTTTTGGAGTACGTCGTCTTTAGGTTGGGGGGAGGGGTTTTATGCGATGGAGTTTCCCCACAC
TGAGTGGGTGGAGACTGAAGTTAGGCCAGCTTGGCACTTGATGTAATTCTCCTTGGAATTTGCCCTTTTT
GAGTTTGGATCTTGGTTCATTCTCAAGCCTCAGACAGTGGTTCAAAGTTTTTTTCTTCCATTTCAGGTGT
CGTGACGTACGGCCACCATGACCGAGTACAAGCCCACGGTGCGCCTCGCCACCCGCGACGACGTCCCCAG
GGCCGTACGCACCCTCGCCGCCGCGTTCGCCGACTACCCCGCCACGCGCCACACCGTCGATCCGGACCGC
CACATCGAGCGGGTCACCGAGCTGCAAGAACTCTTCCTCACGCGCGTCGGGCTCGACATCGGCAAGGTGT
GGGTCGCGGACGACGGCGCCGCCGTGGCGGTCTGGACCACGCCGGAGAGCGTCGAAGCGGGGGCGGTGTT
CGCCGAGATCGGCCCGCGCATGGCCGAGTTGAGCGGTTCCCGGCTGGCCGCGCAGCAACAGATGGAAGGC
CTCCTGGCGCCGCACCGGCCCAAGGAGCCCGCGTGGTTCCTGGCCACCGTCGGAGTCTCGCCCGACCACC
AGGGCAAGGGTCTGGGCAGCGCCGTCGTGCTCCCCGGAGTGGAGGCGGCCGAGCGCGCCGGGGTGCCCGC
CTTCCTGGAGACCTCCGCGCCCCGCAACCTCCCCTTCTACGAGCGGCTCGGCTTCACCGTCACCGCCGAC
GTCGAGGTGCCCGAAGGACCGCGCACCTGGTGCATGACCCGCAAGCCCGGTGCCTGAACGCGTTAAGTCG
ACAATCAACCTCTGGATTACAAAATTTGTGAAAGATTGACTGGTATTCTTAACTATGTTGCTCCTTTTAC
GCTATGTGGATACGCTGCTTTAATGCCTTTGTATCATGCTATTGCTTCCCGTATGGCTTTCATTTTCTCC
TCCTTGTATAAATCCTGGTTGCTGTCTCTTTATGAGGAGTTGTGGCCCGTTGTCAGGCAACGTGGCGTGG
TGTGCACTGTGTTTGCTGACGCAACCCCCACTGGTTGGGGCATTGCCACCACCTGTCAGCTCCTTTCCGG
GACTTTCGCTTTCCCCCTCCCTATTGCCACGGCGGAACTCATCGCCGCCTGCCTTGCCCGCTGCTGGACA
GGGGCTCGGCTGTTGGGCACTGACAATTCCGTGGTGTTGTCGGGGAAATCATCGTCCTTTCCTTGGCTGC
TCGCCTGTGTTGCCACCTGGATTCTGCGCGGGACGTCCTTCTGCTACGTCCCTTCGGCCCTCAATCCAGC
GGACCTTCCTTCCCGCGGCCTGCTGCCGGCTCTGCGGCCTCTTCCGCGTCTTCGCCTTCGCCCTCAGACG
AGTCGGATCTCCCTTTGGGCCGCCTCCCCGCGTCGACTTTAAGACCAATGACTTACAAGGCAGCTGTAGA
TCTTAGCCACTTTTTAAAAGAAAAGGGGGGACTGGAAGGGCTAATTCACTCCCAACGAAGACAAGATCTG
CTTTTTGCTTGTACTGGGTCTCTCTGGTTAGACCAGATCTGAGCCTGGGAGCTCTCTGGCTAACTAGGGA
ACCCACTGCTTAAGCCTCAATAAAGCTTGCCTTGAGTGCTTCAAGTAGTGTGTGCCCGTCTGTTGTGTGA
CTCTGGTAACTAGAGATCCCTCAGACCCTTTTAGTCAGTGTGGAAAATCTCTAGCAGTACGTATAGTAGT
TCATGTCATCTTATTATTCAGTATTTATAACTTGCAAAGAAATGAATATCAGAGAGTGAGAGGAACTTGT
TTATTGCAGCTTATAATGGTTACAAATAAAGCAATAGCATCACAAATTTCACAAATAAAGCATTTTTTTC
ACTGCATTCTAGTTGTGGTTTGTCCAAACTCATCAATGTATCTTATCATGTCTGGCTCTAGCTATCCCGC
CCCTAACTCCGCCCATCCCGCCCCTAACTCCGCCCAGTTCCGCCCATTCTCCGCCCCATGGCTGACTAAT
TTTTTTTATTTATGCAGAGGCCGAGGCCGCCTCGGCCTCTGAGCTATTCCAGAAGTAGTGAGGAGGCTTT
TTTGGAGGCCTAGGGACGTACCCAATTCGCCCTATAGTGAGTCGTATTACGCGCGCTCACTGGCCGTCGT
TTTACAACGTCGTGACTGGGAAAACCCTGGCGTTACCCAACTTAATCGCCTTGCAGCACATCCCCCTTTC
GCCAGCTGGCGTAATAGCGAAGAGGCCCGCACCGATCGCCCTTCCCAACAGTTGCGCAGCCTGAATGGCG
AATGGG
[124 nt withheld, positions 3367-3490]
C
[91 nt withheld, positions 3492-3582]
A
[49 nt withheld, positions 3584-3632]
CCTTTGACGTTGGAGTCCACGTTCTTT
[37 nt withheld, positions 3660-3696]
ACCCTATCTCGGTCTATTCTTTTGATTTATAAGGGATTTTGCCGATTTCGGCCTATTGGTTAAAAAATGA
GCTGATTTAACAAAAATTTAACGCGAATTTTAACAAAATATTAACGCTTACAATTTAGGTGGCACTTTTC
GGGGAAATGTGCGCGGAACCCCTATTTGTTTATTTTTCTAAATACATTCAAATATGTATCCGCTCATGAG
ACAATAACCCTGATAAATGCTTCAATAATATTGAAAAAGGAAGAGTATGAGTATTCAACATTTCCGTGTC
GCCCTTATTCCCTTTTTTGCGGCATTTTGCCTTCCTGTTTTTGCTCACCCAGAAACGCTGGTGAAAGTAA
AAGATGCTGAAGATCAGTTGGGTGCACGAGTGGGTTACATCGAACTGGATCTCAACAGCGGTAAGATCCT
TGAGAGTTTTCGCCCCGAAGAACGTTTTCCAATGATGAGCACTTTTAAAGTTCTGCTATGTGGCGCGGTA
TTATCCCGTATTGACGCCGGGCAAGAGCAACTCGGTCGCCGCATACACTATTCTCAGAATGACTTGGTTG
AGTACTCACCAGTCACAGAAAAGCATCTTACGGATGGCATGACAGTAAGAGAATTATGCAGTGCTGCCAT
AACCATGAGTGATAACACTGCGGCCAACTTACTTCTGACAACGATCGGAGGACCGAAGGAGCTAACCGCT
TTTTTGCACAACATGGGGGATCATGTAACTCGCCTTGATCGTTGGGAACCGGAGCTGAATGAAGCCATAC
CAAACGACGAGCGTGACACCACGATGCCTGTAGCAATGGCAACAACGTTGCGCAAACTATTAACTGGCGA
ACTACTTACTCTAGCTTCCCGGCAACAATTAATAGACTGGATGGAGGCGGATAAAGTTGCAGGACCACTT
CTGCGCTCGGCCCTTCCGGCTGGCTGGTTTATTGCTGATAAATCTGGAGCCGGTGAGCGTGGGTCTCGCG
GTATCATTGCAGCACTGGGGCCAGATGGTAAGCCCTCCCGTATCGTAGTTATCTACACGACGGGGAGTCA
GGCAACTATGGATGAACGAAATAGACAGATCGCTGAGATAGGTGCCTCACTGATTAAGCATTGGTAACTG
TCAGACCAAGTTTACTCATATATACTTTAGATTGATTTAAAACTTCATTTTTAATTTAAAAGGATCTAGG
TGAAGATCCTTTTTGATAATCTCATGACCAAAATCCCTTAACGTGAGTTTTCGTTCCACTGAGCGTCAGA
CCCCGTAGAAAAGATCAAAGGATCTTCTTGAGATCCTTTTTTTCTGCGCGTAATCTGCTGCTTGCAAACA
AAAAAACCACCGCTACCAGCGGTGGTTTGTTTGCCGGATCAAGAGCTACCAACTCTTTTTCCGAAGGTAA
CTGGCTTCAGCAGAGCGCAGATACCAAATACTGTTCTTCTAGTGTAGCCGTAGTTAGGCCACCACTTCAA
GAACTCTGTAGCACCGCCTACATACCTCGCTCTGCTAATCCTGTTACCAGTGGCTGCTGCCAGTGGCGAT
AAGTCGTGTCTTACCGGGTTGGACTCAAGACGATAGTTACCGGATAAGGCGCAGCGGTCGGGCTGAACGG
GGGGTTCGTGCACACAGCCCAGCTTGGAGCGAACGACCTACACCGAACTGAGATACCTACAGCGTGAGCT
ATGAGAAAGCGCCACGCTTCCCGAAGGGAGAAAGGCGGACAGGTATCCGGTAAGCGGCAGGGTCGGAACA
GGAGAGCGCACGAGGGAGCTTCCAGGGGGAAACGCCTGGTATCTTTATAGTCCTGTCGGGTTTCGCCACC
TCTGACTTGAGCGTCGATTTTTGTGATGCTCGTCAGGGGGGCGGAGCCTATGGAAAAACGCCAGCAACGC
GGCCTTTTTACGGTTCCTGGCCTTTTGCTGGCCTTTTGCTCACATGTTCTTTCCTGCGTTATCCCCTGAT
TCTGTGGATAACCGTATTACCGCCTTTGAGTGAGCTGATACCGCTCGCCGCAGCCGAACGACCGAGCGCA
GCGAGTCAGTGAGCGAGGAAGCGGAAGAGCGCCCAATACGCAAACCGCCTCTCCCCGCGCGTTGGCCGAT
TCATTAATGCAGCTGGCACGACAGGTTTCCCGACTGGAAAGCGGGCAGTGAGCGCAACGCAATTAATGTG
AGTTAGCTCACTCATTAGGCACCCCAGGCTTTACACTTTATGCTTCCGGCTCGTATGTTGTGTGGAATTG
TGAGCGGATAACAATTTCACACAGGAAACAGCTATGACCATGATTACGCCAAGCGCGCAATTAACCCTCA
CTAAAGGGAACAAAAGCTGGAGCTGCAAGCTTAATGTAGTCTTATGCAATACTCTTGTAGTCTTGCAACA
TGGTAACGATGAGTTAGCAACATGCCTTACAAGGAGAGAAAAAGCACCGTGCATGCCGATTGGTGGAAGT
AAGGTGGTACGATCGTGCCTTATTAGGAAGGCAACAGACGGGTCTGACATGGATTGGACGAACCACTGAA
TTGCCGCATTGCAGAGATATTGTATTTAAGTGCCTAGCTCGATACATAAACGGGTCTCTCTGGTTAGACC
AGATCTGAGCCTGGGAGCTCTCTGGCTAACTAGGGAACCCACTGCTTAAGCCTCAATAAAGCTTGCCTTG
AGTGCTTCAAGTAGTGTGTGCCCGTCTGTTGTGTGACTCTGGTAACTAGAGATCCCTCAGACCCTTTTAG
TCAGTGTGGAAAATCTCTAGCAGTGGCGCCCGAACAGGGACTTGAAAGCGAAAGGGAAACCAGAGGAGCT
CTCTCGACGCAGGACTCGGCTTGCTGAAGCGCGCACGGCAAGAGGCGAGGGGCGGCGACTGGTGAGTACG
CCAAAAATTTTGACTAGCGGAGGCTAGAAGGAGAGAGATGGGTGCGAGAGCGTCAGTATTAAGCGGGGGA
GAATTAGATCGCGATGGGAAAAAATTCGGTTAAGGCCAGGGGGAAAGAAAAAATATAAATTAAAACATAT
AGTATGGGCAAGCAGGGAGCTAGAACGATTCGCAGTTAATCCTGGCCTGTTAGAAACATCAGAAGGCTGT
AGACAAATACTGGGACAGCTACAACCATCCCTTCAGACAGGATCAGAAGAACTTAGATCATTATATAATA
CAGTAGCAACCCTCTATTGTGTGCATCAAAGGATAGAGATAAAAGACACCAAGGAAGCTTTAGACAAGAT
AGAGGAAGAGCAAAACAAAAGTAAGACCACCGCACAGCAAGCGGCCGCTGATCTTCAGACCTGGAGGAGG
AGATATGAGGGACAATTGGAGAAGTGAATTATATAAATATAAAGTAGTAAAAATTGAACCATTAGGAGTA
GCACCCACCAAGGCAAAGAGAAGAGTGGTGCAGAGAGAAAAAAGAGCAGTGGGAATAGGAGCTTTGTTCC
TTGGGTTCTTGGGAGCAGCAGGAAGCACTATGGGCGCAGCGTCAATGACGCTGACGGTACAGGCCAGACA
ATTATTGTCTGGTATAGTGCAGCAGCAGAACAATTTGCTGAGGGCTATTGAGGCGCAACAGCATCTGTTG
CAACTCACAGTCTGGGGCATCAAGCAGCTCCAGGCAAGAATCCTGGCTGTGGAAAGATACCTAAAGGATC
AACAGCTCCTGGGGATTTGGGGTTGCTCTGGAAAACTCATTTGCACCACTGCTGTGCCTTGGAATGCTAG
TTGGAGTAATAAATCTCTGGAACAGATTTGGAATCACACGACCTGGATGGAGTGGGACAGAGAAATTAAC
AATTACACAAGCTTAATACACTCCTTAATTGAAGAATCGCAAAACCAGCAAGAAAAGAATGAACAAGAAT
TATTGGAATTAGATAAATGGGCAAGTTTGTGGAATTGGTTTAACATAACAAATTGGCTGTGGTATATAAA
ATTATTCATAATGATAGTAGGAGGCTTGGTAGGTTTAAGAATAGTTTTTGCTGTACTTTCTATAGTGAAT
AGAGTTAGGCAGGGATATTCACCATTATCGTTTCAGACCCACCTCCCAACCCCGAGGGGACCCAGAGAGG
GCCTATTTCCCATGATTCCTTCATATTTGCATATACGATACAAGGCTGTTAGAGAGATAATTAGAATTAA
TTTGACTGTAAACACAAAGATATTAGTACAAAATACGTGACGTAGAAAGTAATAATTTCTTGGGTAGTTT
GCAGTTTTAAAATTATGTTTTAAAATGGACTATCATATGCTTACCGTAACTTGAAAGTATTTCGATTTCT
TGGCTTTATATATCTTGTGGAAAGGACGAAACACCGCTTCTCTCATGGAACTCATGGTTTTAGAGCTAGA
AATAGCAAGTTAAAATAAGGCTAGTCCGTTATCAACTTGAAAAAGTGGCACCGAGTCGGTGCTTTTTTAA
GCTTGGCGTAACTAGATCTTGAGACAAATGGCAGTATTCATCCACAATTTTAAAAGAAAAGGGGGGATTG
GGGGGTACAGTGCAGGGGAAAGAATAGTAGACATAATAGCAACAGACATACAAACTAAAGAATTACAAAA
ACAAATTACAAAAATTCAAAATTTTCGGGTTTATTACAGGGACAGCAGAGATCCACTTTGGCGCCGGCTC
GAGGGGG
Features (pLannotate 1.2.2; 29 found; start..end, strand, type, name):
     14..80      +  CDS            small t antigen (fragment): SV40 (simian virus 40) small t antigen
    106..317     +  promoter       EF-1α core promoter: core promoter for human elongation factor EF-1α
    318..1256    +  intron         EF-1α intron A: intron upstream of the start codon of human EF-1α
   1278..1877    +  CDS            PuroR (fragment): puromycin N-acetyltransferase; pac from Streptomyces; confers resistance to puromycin
   1893..2481    +  misc_feature   WPRE: woodchuck hepatitis virus posttranscriptional regulatory element
   2532..2551    +  misc_feature   cPPT/CTS (fragment): central polypurine tract and central termination sequence of HIV-1
   2553..2786    +  LTR            3' LTR (ΔU3): self-inactivating 3' long terminal repeat (LTR) from HIV-1
   2864..2985    +  polyA_signal   SV40 poly(A) signal: SV40 polyadenylation signal
   3025..3160    +  rep_origin     SV40 ori: SV40 origin of replication
   3181..3199    -  promoter       T7 promoter: promoter for bacteriophage T7 RNA polymerase
   3207..3362    +  CDS            lacZα (fragment): LacZα fragment of β-galactosidase; lacZ fragment
   3367..3795    +  rep_origin     f1 ori (sequence partly withheld): f1 bacteriophage origin of replication; arrow indicates direction of (+) strand synthesis
   3848..3952    +  promoter       AmpR promoter: bla
   3953..4813    +  CDS            AmpR: β-lactamase; bla; confers resistance to ampicillin, carbenicillin, and related antibiotics
   4984..5572    +  rep_origin     ori: high-copy-number ColE1/pMB1/pBR322/pUC origin of replication
   5755..5847    +  CDS            lacI (fragment): lac repressor; lacI; The lac repressor binds to the lac operator to inhibit transcription in E. coli. This inhibition can be relieved by adding lactose or isopropyl-β-D-thiogalactopyranoside (IPTG).
   5860..5881    +  protein_bind   CAP binding site: CAP binding activates transcription in the presence of cAMP. E. coli catabolite activator protein
   5896..5926    +  promoter       lac promoter: promoter for the E. coli lac operon
   5934..5950    +  protein_bind   lac operator: The lac repressor binds to the lac operator to inhibit transcription in E. coli. This inhibition can be relieved by adding lactose or isopropyl-β-D-thiogalactopyranoside (IPTG). lac repressor encoded by lacI
   5995..6013    +  promoter       T3 promoter: promoter for bacteriophage T3 RNA polymerase
   6041..6267    +  promoter       RSV promoter: Rous sarcoma virus enhancer/promoter
   6268..6448    +  LTR            5' LTR (truncated): truncated 5' long terminal repeat (LTR) from HIV-1
   6495..6620    +  misc_feature   HIV-1 Ψ: packaging signal of human immunodeficiency virus type 1
   6604..6967    +  CDS            HIV-1 gag (fragment): gag protein from human immunodeficiency virus 1; gag
   7113..7346    +  misc_feature   RRE: The Rev response element (RRE) of HIV-1 allows for Rev-dependent mRNA export from the nucleus to the cytoplasm.
   7723..7749    +  CDS            Rev (fragment): human immunodeficiency virus 1 (HIV-1) Rev protein; rev; enhances nuclear export of unspliced and incompletely spliced viral mRNAs
   7753..7993    +  promoter       U6 promoter: RNA polymerase III promoter for human U6 snRNA
   8023..8098    +  misc_RNA       gRNA scaffold: guide RNA scaffold for the Streptococcus pyogenes CRISPR/Cas9 system
   8154..8271    +  misc_feature   cPPT/CTS: central polypurine tract and central termination sequence of HIV-1
