[The description below was written by a language model from this plasmid's Addgene catalogue record and pLannotate feature annotations shown in this document.]
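Description:
PKM gRNA (BRDN0001162370) is a third-generation lentiviral guide RNA plasmid built on the lentiGuide-Puro backbone, carrying a single sgRNA designed against human PKM (pyruvate kinase M; reference transcript NM_001206799.1). It is propagated in E. coli as a high-copy plasmid through a ColE1/pUC-type origin with ampicillin selection from the β-lactamase gene. An f1 origin and leftover cloning-vector elements (lac promoter/operator, T3 and T7 promoters, lacZα fragment) are also annotated in the backbone.

The lentiviral transfer cassette begins with an RSV promoter fused to a truncated HIV-1 5' LTR, which makes genomic RNA production Tat-independent. This is followed by the Ψ packaging signal with a partial gag region and then the Rev response element for Rev-dependent nuclear export. Next, a human U6 RNA polymerase III promoter drives the PKM-targeting spacer joined to the Streptococcus pyogenes Cas9 gRNA scaffold. A cPPT/CTS element, which aids nuclear import of the viral genome, follows. After it, an EF-1α core promoter with its intron A expresses puromycin N-acetyltransferase so that transduced mammalian cells can be selected with puromycin. A WPRE enhances transcript expression, and the self-inactivating ΔU3 3' LTR disables viral promoter activity after integration. An SV40 poly(A) signal and SV40 origin lie outside the LTRs.

The plasmid does not encode Cas9, so it is meant to be paired with a separate Cas9 lentivector or used in cells that already express Cas9, to disrupt PKM. It belongs to a human kinome gRNA collection associated with work on optimized sgRNA design for higher on-target activity and lower off-target effects.
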