Addgene plasmid #77636: PKM gRNA (BRDN0001162370)
Purpose: 3rd generation lentiviral gRNA plasmid targeting human PKM
Depositing lab: John Doench & David Root. Depositing organization: Broad Institute. Publication: Optimized sgRNA design to maximize activity and minimize off-target effects of CRISPR-Cas9. Doench JG, Fusi N, Sullender M, Hegde M, Vaimberg EW, Donovan KF, Smith I, Tothova Z, Wilen C, Orchard R, Virgin HW, Listgarten J, Root DE. Nat Biotechnol. 2016 Jan 18. doi: 10.1038/nbt.3437. PubMed 26780180.
Backbone
  Vector backbone: lentiGuide-Puro
  Backbone manufacturer: Zhang Lab (Addgene plasmid # 52963)
  Vector type: Mammalian Expression, Lentiviral, CRISPR
  Selectable markers: Puromycin
Growth in bacteria
  Bacterial resistance: Ampicillin, 100 μg/mL
  Growth temperature: 37°C
  Growth strain: DH5alpha
  Copy number: High Copy
Gene/Insert
  Gene/Insert name: PKM (alt names: PKM; NM_001206799.1)
  gRNA/shRNA sequence: CTTCTCTCATGGAACTCATG
  Species: H. sapiens (human)
  Entrez Gene: PKM (a.k.a. CTHBP, HEL-S-30, OIP3, PK3, PKM2, TCB, THBP1, p58)
  Promoter: hU6
  Cloning method: Unknown
  Sequencing primers: 5′ U6-F; 3′ pS2-R
Terms and licenses: Academic/Nonprofit Terms; Industry Terms: Not Available to Industry
Depositor comments: The gRNA was designed to target the following Genbank reference sequence(s): NM_001206799.1. Note that this plasmid does NOT contain Cas9. It should be used in conjunction with lentiCas9-Blast (Addgene #52962) or otherwise with cell lines already expressing Cas9. Browse the full kinome gRNA library at http://www.addgene.org/pooled-library/broadgpp-human-kinome/ or visit http://www.broadinstitute.org/rnai/public/ for detailed protocols and information.
How to cite: PKM gRNA (BRDN0001162370) was a gift from John Doench & David Root (Addgene plasmid # 77636 ; http://n2t.net/addgene:77636 ; RRID:Addgene_77636)
