>Addgene plasmid #77636 | PKM gRNA (BRDN0001162370) | depositor partial sequence | sequence record 145096 | Target Sequence
CTTCTCTCATGGAACTCATG
