>Addgene plasmid #77636 | PKM gRNA (BRDN0001162370) | addgene partial sequence | sequence record 188147 | hU6-F
AGAAAGTAATAATTTCTTGGGTAGTTTGCAGTTTTAAAATTATGTTTTAAAATGGACTATCATATGCTTA
CCGTAACTTGAAAGTATTTCGATTTCTTGGCTTTATATATCTTGTGGAAAGGACGAAACACCGCTTCTCT
CATGGAACTCATGGTTTTAGAGCTAGAAATAGCAAGTTAAAATAAGGCTAGTCCGTTATCAACTTGAAAA
AGTGGCACCGAGTCGGTGCTTTTTTAAGCTTGGCGTAACTAGATCTTGAGACAAATGGCAGTATTCATCC
ACAATTTTAAAAGAAAAGGGGGGATTGGGGGGTACAGTGCAGGGGAAAGAATAGTAGACATAATAGCAAC
AGACATACAAACTAAAGAATTACAAAAACAAATTACAAAAATTCAAAATTTTCGGGTTTATTACAGGGAC
AGCAGAGATCCACTTTGGCGCCGGCTCGAGGGGGCCCGGGTGCAAAGATGGATAAAGTTTTAAACAGAGA
GGAATCTTTGCAGCTAATGGACCTTCTAGGTCTTGAAAGGAGTGGGAATTGGCTCCGGTGCCCGTCAGTG
GGCAGAGCGC
